>Addgene plasmid #207014 | ClhN-HIS5 | addgene full sequence | sequence record 422261 | Addgene NGS Result
GAACGCGGCCGCCAGCTGAAGCTTCGTACGCTGCAGGTCGTGGGATTCCTGGGTTAATTAACATCGCTAG
CCCTAGGTGAGGCGCGCCACTTCTAAATAAGCGAATTTCTTATGATTTATGATTTTTATTATTAAATAAG
TTATAAAAAAAATAAGTGTATACAAATTTTAAAGTGACTCTTAGGTTTTAAAACGAAAATTCTTATTCTT
GAGTAACTCTTTCCTGTAGGTCAGGTTGCTTTCTCAGGTATAGTATGAGGTCGCTCTTATTGACCACACC
TCTACCGGCAGATCCGCTAGGGATAACAGGGTAATATCTGCAGGTCGACAACCCTTAATATAACTTCGTA
TAATGTATGCTATACGAAGTTATTAGGTCTAGAGATCTGTTTAGCTTGCCTCGTCCCCGCCGGGTCACCC
GGCCAGCGACATGGAGGCCCAGAATACCCTCCTTGACAGTCTTGACGTGCGCAGCTCAGGGGCATGATGT
GACTGTCGCCCGTACATTTAGCCCATACATCCCCATGTATAATCATTTGCATCCATACATTTTGATGGCC
GCACGGCGCGAAGCAAAAATTACGGCTCCTCGCTGCAGACCTGCGAGCAGGGAAACGCTCCCCTCACAGA
CGCGTTGAATTGTCCCCACGCCGCGCCCCTGTAGAGAAATATAAAAGGTTAGGATTTGCCACTGAGGTTC
TTCTTTCATATACTTCCTTTTAAAATCTTGCTAGGATACAGTTCTCACATCACATCCGAACATAAACAAC
CATGGGTAGGAGGGCTTTTGTAGAAAGAAATACGAACGAAACGAAAATCAGCGTTGCCATCGCTTTGGAC
AAAGCTCCCTTACCTGAAGAGTCGAATTTTATTGATGAACTTATAACTTCCAAGCATGCAAACCAAAAGG
GAGAACAAGTAATCCAAGTAGACACGGGAATTGGATTCCTGGATCACATGTATCATGCACTGGCTAAACA
TGCAGGCTGGAGCTTACGACTTTACTCAAGAGGTGATTTAATCATCGATGATCATCACACTGCAGAAGAT
ACTGCTATTGCACTTGGTATTGCATTCAAGCAGGCTATGGGTAACTTTGCCGGCGTTAAAAGATTTGGAC
ATGCTTATTGTCCACTTGACGAAGCCCTTTCTAGAAGCGTAGTTGACTTGTCGGGACGGCCCTATGCTGT
TATCGATTTGGGATTAAAGCGTGAAAAGGTTGGGGAATTGTCCTGTGAAATGATCCCTCACTTACTATAT
TCCTTTTCGGTAGCAGCTGGAATTACTTTGCATGTTACCTGCTTATATGGTAGTAATGACCATCATCGTG
CTGAAAGCGCTTTTAAATCTCTGGCTGTTGCCATGCGCGCGGCTACTAGTCTTACTGGAAGTTCTGAAGT
CCCAAGCACGAAGGGAGTGTTGTAAAGAGTACTGACAATAAAAAGATTCTTGTTTTCAAGAACTTGTCAT
TTGTATAGTTTTTTTATATTGTAGTTGTTCTATTTTAATCAAATGTTAGCGTGATTTATATTTTTTTTCG
CCTCGACATCATCTGCCCAGATGCGAAGTTAAGTGCGCAGAAAGTAATATCATGCGTCAATCGTATGTGA
ATGCTGGTCGCTATACTGCTGTCGATTCGATACTAACGCCGCCATCCAGTTTAAACGAGCTCTCGAGAAC
CCTTAATATAACTTCGTATAATGTATGCTATACGAAGTTATTAGGTGATATCAGATCCACTAGTGGCCTA
TGCGGCCGCGGATCTGCCGGTCTCCCTATAGTGAGTCGTATTAATTTCGATAAGCCAGGTTAACCTGCAT
TAATGAATCGGCCAACGCGCGGGGAGAGGCGGTTTGCGTATTGGGCGCTCTTCCGCTTCCTCGCTCACTG
ACTCGCTGCGCTCGGTCGTTCGGCTGCGGCGAGCGGTATCAGCTCACTCAAAGGCGGTAATACGGTTATC
CACAGAATCAGGGGATAACGCAGGAAAGAACATGTGAGCAAAAGGCCAGCAAAAGGCCAGGAACCGTAAA
AAGGCCGCGTTGCTGGCGTTTTTCCATAGGCTCCGCCCCCCTGACGAGCATCACAAAAATCGACGCTCAA
GTCAGAGGTGGCGAAACCCGACAGGACTATAAAGATACCAGGCGTTTCCCCCTGGAAGCTCCCTCGTGCG
CTCTCCTGTTCCGACCCTGCCGCTTACCGGATACCTGTCCGCCTTTCTCCCTTCGGGAAGCGTGGCGCTT
TCTCATAGCTCACGCTGTAGGTATCTCAGTTCGGTGTAGGTCGTTCGCTCCAAGCTGGGCTGTGTGCACG
AACCCCCCGTTCAGCCCGACCGCTGCGCCTTATCCGGTAACTATCGTCTTGAGTCCAACCCGGTAAGACA
CGACTTATCGCCACTGGCAGCAGCCACTGGTAACAGGATTAGCAGAGCGAGGTATGTAGGCGGTGCTACA
GAGTTCTTGAAGTGGTGGCCTAACTACGGCTACACTAGAAGAACAGTATTTGGTATCTGCGCTCTGCTGA
AGCCAGTTACCTTCGGAAAAAGAGTTGGTAGCTCTTGATCCGGCAAACAAACCACCGCTGGTAGCGGTGG
TTTTTTTGTTTGCAAGCAGCAGATTACGCGCAGAAAAAAAGGATCTCAAGAAGATCCTTTGATCTTTTCT
ACGGGGTCTGACGCTCAGTGGAACGAAAACTCACGTTAAGGGATTTTGGTCATGAGATTATCAAAAAGGA
TCTTCACCTAGATCCTTTTAAATTAAAAATGAAGTTTTAAATCAATCTAAAGTATATATGAGTAAACTTG
GTCTGACAGTTACCAATGCTTAATCAGTGAGGCACCTATCTCAGCGATCTGTCTATTTCGTTCATCCATA
GTTGCCTGACTCCCCGTCGTGTAGATAACTACGATACGGGAGGGCTTACCATCTGGCCCCAGTGCTGCAA
TGATACCGCGAGACCCACGCTCACCGGCTCCAGATTTATCAGCAATAAACCAGCCAGCCGGAAGGGCCGA
GCGCAGAAGTGGTCCTGCAACTTTATCCGCCTCCATCCAGTCTATTAATTGTTGCCGGGAAGCTAGAGTA
AGTAGTTCGCCAGTTAATAGTTTGCGCAACGTTGTTGCCATTGCTACAGGCATCGTGGTGTCACGCTCGT
CGTTTGGTATGGCTTCATTCAGCTCCGGTTCCCAACGATCAAGGCGAGTTACATGATCCCCCATGTTGTG
CAAAAAAGCGGTTAGCTCCTTCGGTCCTCCGATCGTTGTCAGAAGTAAGTTGGCCGCAGTGTTATCACTC
ATGGTTATGGCAGCACTGCATAATTCTCTTACTGTCATGCCATCCGTAAGATGCTTTTCTGTGACTGGTG
AGTACTCAACCAAGTCATTCTGAGAATAGTGTATGCGGCGACCGAGTTGCTCTTGCCCGGCGTCAATACG
GGATAATACCGCGCCACATAGCAGAACTTTAAAAGTGCTCATCATTGGAAAACGTTCTTCGGGGCGAAAA
CTCTCAAGGATCTTACCGCTGTTGAGATCCAGTTCGATGTAACCCACTCGTGCACCCAACTGATCTTCAG
CATCTTTTACTTTCACCAGCGTTTCTGGGTGAGCAAAAACAGGAAGGCAAAATGCCGCAAAAAAGGGAAT
AAGGGCGACACGGAAATGTTGAATACTCATACTCTTCCTTTTTCAATATTATTGAAGCATTTATCAGGGT
TATTGTCTCATGAGCGGATACATATTTGAATGTATTTAGAAAAATAAACAAATAGGGGTTCCGCGCACAT
TTCCCCGAAAAGTGCCACCTGACGTCTAAGAAACCATTATTATCATGACATTAACCTATAAAAATAGGCG
TATCACGAGGCCCTTTCGTCTCGCGCGTTTCGGTGATGACGGTGAAAACCTCTGACACATGCAGCTCCCG
GAGACGGTCACAGCTTGTCTGTAAGCGGATGCCGGGAGCAGACAAGCCCGTCAGGGCGCGTCAGCGGGTG
TTGGCGGGTGTCGGGGCTGGCTTAACTATGCGGCATCAGAGCAGATTGTACTGAGAGTGCACCATATGGA
CATATTGTCGTTAGAACGCGGCTACAATTAATACATAACCTTATGTATCATACACATACGATTTAGGTGA
CACTATA
Features (pLannotate 1.2.2; 14 found; start..end, strand, type, name):
    101..288     +  terminator     ADH1 terminator: S. cerevisiae ADH1; transcription terminator for the S. cerevisiae alcohol dehydrogenase 1 (ADH1) gene
    340..373     -  protein_bind   loxP: Cre-mediated recombination occurs in the 8-bp core sequence (GCATACAT). Cre recombinase
    428..771     +  promoter       TEF promoter: Ashbya gossypii TEF promoter
    772..1425    +  CDS            S. pombe his5: imidazoleglycerol-phosphate dehydratase, required for histidine biosynthesis; Schizosaccharomyces pombe his5; yeast auxotrophic marker; corresponds to S. cerevisiae HIS3
   1431..1628    +  terminator     TEF terminator: Ashbya gossypii TEF terminator
   1688..1721    -  protein_bind   loxP: Cre-mediated recombination occurs in the 8-bp core sequence (GCATACAT). Cre recombinase
   1775..1793    -  promoter       T7 promoter: promoter for bacteriophage T7 RNA polymerase
   1815..1868    -  CDS            lacI (fragment): lac repressor; lacI; The lac repressor binds to the lac operator to inhibit transcription in E. coli. This inhibition can be relieved by adding lactose or isopropyl-β-D-thiogalactopyranoside (IPTG).
   2051..2639    -  rep_origin     ori: high-copy-number ColE1/pMB1/pBR322/pUC origin of replication
   2810..3670    -  CDS            AmpR: β-lactamase; bla; confers resistance to ampicillin, carbenicillin, and related antibiotics
   3671..3775    -  promoter       AmpR promoter: bla
   3870..3905    +  CDS            rop (fragment): Rop protein, which maintains plasmids at low copy number; rop
   4007..4058    +  misc_feature   bom (fragment): basis of mobility region from pBR322
   4121..2       +  promoter       SP6 promoter (across the origin): promoter for bacteriophage SP6 RNA polymerase
