[The description below was written by a language model from this plasmid's Addgene catalogue record and pLannotate feature annotations shown in this document.]
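Description:
ClhN-HIS5 is an empty yeast expression backbone of about 4.1 kb derived from pUG27, carrying no insert. In E. coli it is maintained as a high-copy plasmid through a ColE1/pUC-type origin and selected with ampicillin via the β-lactamase gene and its native promoter. The annotated features include no yeast replication origin or centromere (no 2μ or CEN/ARS element). This suggests that, like other pUG-series plasmids, it would act through chromosomal integration or as a PCR template rather than as an episome, although the record does not state this.

The yeast-selectable module is the Schizosaccharomyces pombe his5 gene, which encodes imidazoleglycerol-phosphate dehydratase and complements S. cerevisiae his3 mutations. It is expressed from the Ashbya gossypii TEF promoter and terminator. Using heterologous marker and regulatory sequences limits unwanted recombination with the host HIS3 locus. The cassette is flanked by two loxP sites in the same orientation, so Cre recombinase can excise the marker after selection and allow it to be reused.

Immediately upstream of the first loxP site lies an S. cerevisiae ADH1 terminator, positioned to end transcription of a coding sequence cloned or fused ahead of it. No yeast promoter for such a gene of interest is annotated, and the record does not specify the cloning site. SP6 and T7 phage promoters flank the region, and short lacI, rop and bom fragments are backbone remnants. The plasmid serves as a starting scaffold for building histidine-selectable yeast expression or tagging constructs.
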