Addgene plasmid #207014: ClhN-HIS5
Purpose: (Empty Backbone) Plasmid backbone for yeast expression, use auxotrophic marker HIS5 (Schizosaccharomyces Pombe)
Depositing lab: Zhiping Xie. Depositing organization: Shanghai Jiao Tong University. Publication: Membrane recruitment of Atg8 by Hfl1 facilitates turnover of vacuolar membrane proteins in yeast cells approaching stationary phase. He CW, Cui XF, Ma SJ, Xu Q, Ran YP, Chen WZ, Mu JX, Li H, Zhu J, Gong Q, Xie Z. BMC Biol. 2021 Jun 4;19(1):117. doi: 10.1186/s12915-021-01048-7. PubMed 34088313.
Backbone
  Vector backbone: pUG27
  Vector type: Yeast Expression
Growth in bacteria
  Bacterial resistance: Ampicillin, 100 μg/mL
  Growth temperature: 37°C
  Growth strain: DH5alpha
  Copy number: High Copy
Gene/Insert
  Gene/Insert name: None
Terms and licenses: Academic/Nonprofit Terms; Industry Terms: Not Available to Industry
How to cite: ClhN-HIS5 was a gift from Zhiping Xie (Addgene plasmid # 207014 ; http://n2t.net/addgene:207014 ; RRID:Addgene_207014)
